>Addgene plasmid #21471 | pLenti PGK V5-LUC Neo (w623-2) | addgene full sequence | sequence record 228281 | Addgene NGS Result
CATGTTCTTTCCTGCGTTATCCCCTGATTCTGTGGATAACCGTATTACCGCCTTTGAGTGAGCTGATACC
GCTCGCCGCAGCCGAACGACCGAGCGCAGCGAGTCAGTGAGCGAGGAAGCGGAAGAGCGCCCAATACGCA
AACCGCCTCTCCCCGCGCGTTGGCCGATTCATTAATGCAGCTGGCACGACAGGTTTCCCGACTGGAAAGC
GGGCAGTGAGCGCAACGCAATTAATGTGAGTTAGCTCACTCATTAGGCACCCCAGGCTTTACACTTTATG
CTTCCGGCTCGTATGTTGTGTGGAATTGTGAGCGGATAACAATTTCACACAGGAAACAGCTATGACCATG
ATTACGCCAAGCGCGCAATTAACCCTCACTAAAGGGAACAAAAGCTGGAGCTGCAAGCTTAATGTAGTCT
TATGCAATACTCTTGTAGTCTTGCAACATGGTAACGATGAGTTAGCAACATGCCTTACAAGGAGAGAAAA
AGCACCGTGCATGCCGATTGGTGGAAGTAAGGTGGTACGATCGTGCCTTATTAGGAAGGCAACAGACGGG
TCTGACATGGATTGGACGAACCACTGAATTGCCGCATTGCAGAGATATTGTATTTAAGTGCCTAGCTCGA
TACATAAACGGGTCTCTCTGGTTAGACCAGATCTGAGCCTGGGAGCTCTCTGGCTAACTAGGGAACCCAC
TGCTTAAGCCTCAATAAAGCTTGCCTTGAGTGCTTCAAGTAGTGTGTGCCCGTCTGTTGTGTGACTCTGG
TAACTAGAGATCCCTCAGACCCTTTTAGTCAGTGTGGAAAATCTCTAGCAGTGGCGCCCGAACAGGGACT
TGAAAGCGAAAGGGAAACCAGAGGAGCTCTCTCGACGCAGGACTCGGCTTGCTGAAGCGCGCACGGCAAG
AGGCGAGGGGCGGCGACTGGTGAGTACGCCAAAAATTTTGACTAGCGGAGGCTAGAAGGAGAGAGATGGG
TGCGAGAGCGTCAGTATTAAGCGGGGGAGAATTAGATCGCGATGGGAAAAAATTCGGTTAAGGCCAGGGG
GAAAGAAAAAATATAAATTAAAACATATAGTATGGGCAAGCAGGGAGCTAGAACGATTCGCAGTTAATCC
TGGCCTGTTAGAAACATCAGAAGGCTGTAGACAAATACTGGGACAGCTACAACCATCCCTTCAGACAGGA
TCAGAAGAACTTAGATCATTATATAATACAGTAGCAACCCTCTATTGTGTGCATCAAAGGATAGAGATAA
AAGACACCAAGGAAGCTTTAGACAAGATAGAGGAAGAGCAAAACAAAAGTAAGACCACCGCACAGCAAGC
GGCCGCTGATCTTCAGACCTGGAGGAGGAGATATGAGGGACAATTGGAGAAGTGAATTATATAAATATAA
AGTAGTAAAAATTGAACCATTAGGAGTAGCACCCACCAAGGCAAAGAGAAGAGTGGTGCAGAGAGAAAAA
AGAGCAGTGGGAATAGGAGCTTTGTTCCTTGGGTTCTTGGGAGCAGCAGGAAGCACTATGGGCGCAGCGT
CAATGACGCTGACGGTACAGGCCAGACAATTATTGTCTGGTATAGTGCAGCAGCAGAACAATTTGCTGAG
GGCTATTGAGGCGCAACAGCATCTGTTGCAACTCACAGTCTGGGGCATCAAGCAGCTCCAGGCAAGAATC
CTGGCTGTGGAAAGATACCTAAAGGATCAACAGCTCCTGGGGATTTGGGGTTGCTCTGGAAAACTCATTT
GCACCACTGCTGTGCCTTGGAATGCTAGTTGGAGTAATAAATCTCTGGAACAGATTTGGAATCACACGAC
CTGGATGGAGTGGGACAGAGAAATTAACAATTACACAAGCTTAATACACTCCTTAATTGAAGAATCGCAA
AACCAGCAAGAAAAGAATGAACAAGAATTATTGGAATTAGATAAATGGGCAAGTTTGTGGAATTGGTTTA
ACATAACAAATTGGCTGTGGTATATAAAATTATTCATAATGATAGTAGGAGGCTTGGTAGGTTTAAGAAT
AGTTTTTGCTGTACTTTCTATAGTGAATAGAGTTAGGCAGGGATATTCACCATTATCGTTTCAGACCCAC
CTCCCAACCCCGAGGGGACCCGACAGGCCCGAAGGAATAGAAGAAGAAGGTGGAGAGAGAGACAGAGACA
GATCCATTCGATTAGTGAACGGATCTCGACGGTATCGGTTAACTTTTAAAAGAAAAGGGGGGATTGGGGG
GTACAGTGCAGGGGAAAGAATAGTAGACATAATAGCAACAGACATACAAACTAAAGAATTACAAAAACAA
ATTACAAAAATTCAAAATTTTATCGATCACGAGACTAGCCTCGAGAAGCTTGATATCGAATTCCACGGGG
TTGGGGTTGCGCCTTTTCCAAGGCAGCCCTGGGTTTGCGCAGGGACGCGGCTGCTCTGGGCGTGGTTCCG
GGAAACGCAGCGGCGCCGACCCTGGGTCTCGCACATTCTTCACGTCCGTTCGCAGCGTCACCCGGATCTT
CGCCGCTACCCTTGTGGGCCCCCCGGCGACGCTTCCTGCTCCGCCCCTAAGTCGGGAAGGTTCCTTGCGG
TTCGCGGCGTGCCGGACGTGACAAACGGAAGCCGCACGTCTCACTAGTACCCTCGCAGACGGACAGCGCC
AGGGAGCAATGGCAGCGCGCCGACCGCGATGGGCTGTGGCCAATAGCGGCTGCTCAGCAGGGCGCGCCGA
GAGCAGCGGCCGGGAAGGGGCGGTGCGGGAGGCGGGGTGTGGGGCGGTAGTGTGGGCCCTGTTCCTGCCC
GCGCGGTGTTCCGCATTCTGCAAGCCTCCGGAGCGCACGTCGGCAGTCGGCTCCCTCGTTGACCGAATCA
CCGACCTCTCTCCCCAGGGGGATCCACCGGTTCGTCGACTAGTCCAGTGTGGTGGAATTCTGCAGATATC
AACAAGTTTGTACAAAAAAGCAGGCTCCACCATGGAAGGTAAGCCTATCCCTAACCCTCTCCTCGGTCTC
GATTCTACGGGATCCATGGGAACCAATTCAGTCCCTAGGCTTTTGCAAAAAGCTTGGCATTCCGGTACTG
TTGGTAAAGCCACCATGGAAGACGCCAAAAACATAAAGAAAGGCCCGGCGCCATTCTATCCGCTGGAAGA
TGGAACCGCTGGAGAGCAACTGCATAAGGCTATGAAGAGATACGCCCTGGTTCCTGGAACAATTGCTTTT
ACAGATGCACATATCGAGGTGGACATCACTTACGCTGAGTACTTCGAAATGTCCGTTCGGTTGGCAGAAG
CTATGAAACGATATGGGCTGAATACAAATCACAGAATCGTCGTATGCAGTGAAAACTCTCTTCAATTCTT
TATGCCGGTGTTGGGCGCGTTATTTATCGGAGTTGCAGTTGCGCCCGCGAACGACATTTATAATGAACGT
GAATTGCTCAACAGTATGGGCATTTCGCAGCCTACCGTGGTGTTCGTTTCCAAAAAGGGGTTGCAAAAAA
TTTTGAACGTGCAAAAAAAGCTCCCAATCATCCAAAAAATTATTATCATGGATTCTAAAACGGATTACCA
GGGATTTCAGTCGATGTACACGTTCGTCACATCTCATCTACCTCCCGGTTTTAATGAATACGATTTTGTG
CCAGAGTCCTTCGATAGGGACAAGACAATTGCACTGATCATGAACTCCTCTGGATCTACTGGTCTGCCTA
AAGGTGTCGCTCTGCCTCATAGAACTGCCTGCGTGAGATTCTCGCATGCCAGAGATCCTATTTTTGGCAA
TCAAATCATTCCGGATACTGCGATTTTAAGTGTTGTTCCATTCCATCACGGTTTTGGAATGTTTACTACA
CTCGGATATTTGATATGTGGATTTCGAGTCGTCTTAATGTATAGATTTGAAGAAGAGCTGTTTCTGAGGA
GCCTTCAGGATTACAAGATTCAAAGTGCGCTGCTGGTGCCAACCCTATTCTCCTTCTTCGCCAAAAGCAC
TCTGATTGACAAATACGATTTATCTAATTTACACGAAATTGCTTCTGGTGGCGCTCCCCTCTCTAAGGAA
GTCGGGGAAGCGGTTGCCAAGAGGTTCCATCTGCCAGGTATCAGGCAAGGATATGGGCTCACTGAGACTA
CATCAGCTATTCTGATTACACCCGAGGGGGATGATAAACCGGGCGCGGTCGGTAAAGTTGTTCCATTTTT
TGAAGCGAAGGTTGTGGATCTGGATACCGGGAAAACGCTGGGCGTTAATCAAAGAGGCGAACTGTGTGTG
AGAGGTCCTATGATTATGTCCGGTTATGTAAACAATCCGGAAGCGACCAACGCCTTGATTGACAAGGATG
GATGGCTACATTCTGGAGACATAGCTTACTGGGACGAAGACGAACACTTCTTCATCGTTGACCGCCTGAA
GTCTCTGATTAAGTACAAAGGCTATCAGGTGGCTCCCGCTGAATTGGAATCCATCTTGCTCCAACACCCC
AACATCTTCGACGCAGGTGTCGCAGGTCTTCCCGACGATGACGCCGGTGAACTTCCCGCCGCCGTTGTTG
TTTTGGAGCACGGAAAGACGATGACGGAAAAAGAGATCGTGGATTACGTCGCCAGTCAAGTAACAACCGC
GAAAAAGTTGCGCGGAGGAGTTGTGTTTGTGGACGAAGTACCGAAAGGTCTTACCGGAAAACTCGACGCA
AGAAAAATCAGAGAGATCCTCATAAAGGCCAAGAAGGGCGGAAAGATCGCCGTGTAATTCTAGACCCAGC
TTTCTTGTACAAAGTGGTTGATATCCAGCACAGTGGCGGCCGCTCGACAATCAACCTCTGGATTACAAAA
TTTGTGAAAGATTGACTGGTATTCTTAACTATGTTGCTCCTTTTACGCTATGTGGATACGCTGCTTTAAT
GCCTTTGTATCATGCTATTGCTTCCCGTATGGCTTTCATTTTCTCCTCCTTGTATAAATCCTGGTTGCTG
TCTCTTTATGAGGAGTTGTGGCCCGTTGTCAGGCAACGTGGCGTGGTGTGCACTGTGTTTGCTGACGCAA
CCCCCACTGGTTGGGGCATTGCCACCACCTGTCAGCTCCTTTCCGGGACTTTCGCTTTCCCCCTCCCTAT
TGCCACGGCGGAACTCATCGCCGCCTGCCTTGCCCGCTGCTGGACAGGGGCTCGGCTGTTGGGCACTGAC
AATTCCGTGGTGTTGTCGGGGAAGCTGACGTCCTTTCCATGGCTGCTCGCCTGTGTTGCCACCTGGATTC
TGCGCGGGACGTCCTTCTGCTACGTCCCTTCGGCCCTCAATCCAGCGGACCTTCCTTCCCGCGGCCTGCT
GCCGGCTCTGCGGCCTCTTCCGCGTCTTCGCCTTCGCCCTCAGACGAGTCGGATCTCCCTTTGGGCCGCC
TCCCCGCCTGGAATTCTGCAGATATCCGGACTAGTGATCTAATTCTACCGGGTAGGGGAGGCGCTTTTCC
CAAGGCAGTCTGGAGCATGCGCTTTAGCAGCCCCGCTGGGCACTTGGCGCTACACAAGTGGCCTCTGGCC
TCGCACACATTCCACATCCACCGGTAGGCGCCAACCGGCTCCGTTCTTTGGTGGCCCCTTCGCGCCACCT
TCTACTCCTCCCCTAGTCAGGAAGTTCCCCCCCGCCCCGCAGCTCGCGTCGTGCAGGACGTGACAAATGG
AAGTAGCACGTCTCACTAGTCTCGTGCAGATGGACAGCACCGCTGAGCAATGGAAGCGGGTAGGCCTTTG
GGGCAGCGGCCAATAGCAGCTTTGCTCCTTCGCTTTCTGGGCTCAGAGGCTGGGAAGGGGTGGGTCCGGG
GGCGGGCTCAGGGGCGGGCTCAGGGGCGGGGCGGGCGCCCGAAGGTCCTCCGGAGGCCCGGCATTCTGCA
CGCTTCAAAAGCGCACGTCTGCCGCGCTGTTCTCCTCTTCCTCATCTCCGGGCCTTTCGACCTGCAGCCA
ATATGGGATCGGCCATTGAACAAGATGGATTGCACGCAGGTTCTCCGGCCGCTTGGGTGGAGAGGCTATT
CGGCTATGACTGGGCACAACAGACAATCGGCTGCTCTGATGCCGCCGTGTTCCGGCTGTCAGCGCAGGGG
CGCCCGGTTCTTTTTGTCAAGACCGACCTGTCCGGTGCCCTGAATGAACTGCAGGACGAGGCAGCGCGGC
TATCGTGGCTGGCCACGACGGGCGTTCCTTGCGCAGCTGTGCTCGACGTTGTCACTGAAGCGGGAAGGGA
CTGGCTGCTATTGGGCGAAGTGCCGGGGCAGGATCTCCTGTCATCTCACCTTGCTCCTGCCGAGAAAGTA
TCCATCATGGCTGATGCAATGCGGCGGCTGCATACGCTTGATCCGGCTACCTGCCCATTCGACCACCAAG
CGAAACATCGCATCGAGCGAGCACGTACTCGGATGGAAGCCGGTCTTGTCGATCAGGATGATCTGGACGA
AGAGCATCAGGGGCTCGCGCCAGCCGAACTGTTCGCCAGGCTCAAGGCGCGCATGCCCGACGGCGAGGAT
CTCGTCGTGACCCATGGCGATGCCTGCTTGCCGAATATCATGGTGGAAAATGGCCGCTTTTCTGGATTCA
TCGACTGTGGCCGGCTGGGTGTGGCGGACCGCTATCAGGACATAGCGTTGGCTACCCGTGATATTGCTGA
AGAGCTTGGCGGCGAATGGGCTGACCGCTTCCTCGTGCTTTACGGTATCGCCGCTCCCGATTCGCAGCGC
ATCGCCTTCTATCGCCTTCTTGACGAGTTCTTCTGAGGGGATCCGTCGAGGGCCCGGTACCTTTAAGACC
AATGACTTACAAGGCAGCTGTAGATCTTAGCCACTTTTTAAAAGAAAAGGGGGGACTGGAAGGGCTAGCT
CACTCCCAACGAAGACAAGATCTGCTTTTTGCTTGTACTGGGTCTCTCTGGTTAGACCAGATCTGAGCCT
GGGAGCTCTCTGGCTAACTAGGGAACCCACTGCTTAAGCCTCAATAAAGCTTGCCTTGAGTGCTTCAAGT
AGTGTGTGCCCGTCTGTTGTGTGACTCTGGTAACTAGAGATCCCTCAGACCCTTTTAGTCAGTGTGGAAA
ATCTCTAGCAGTAGTAGTTCATGTCATCTTATTATTCAGTATTTATAACTTGCAAAGAAATGAATATCAG
AGAGTGAGAGGAACTTGTTTATTGCAGCTTATAATGGTTACAAATAAAGCAATAGCATCACAAATTTCAC
AAATAAAGCATTTTTTTCACTGCATTCTAGTTGTGGTTTGTCCAAACTCATCAATGTATCTTATCATGTC
TGGCTCTAGCTATCCCGCCCCTAACTCCGCCCATCCCGCCCCTAACTCCGCCCAGTTCCGCCCATTCTCC
GCCCCATGGCTGACTAATTTTTTTTATTTATGCAGAGGCCGAGGCCGCCTCGGCCTCTGAGCTATTCCAG
AAGTAGTGAGGAGGCTTTTTTGGAGGCCTAGGGACGTACCCAATTCGCCCTATAGTGAGTCGTATTACGC
GCGCTCACTGGCCGTCGTTTTACAACGTCGTGACTGGGAAAACCCTGGCGTTACCCAACTTAATCGCCTT
GCAGCACATCCCCCTTTCGCCAGCTGGCGTAATAGCGAAGAGGCCCGCACCGATCGCCCTTCCCAACAGT
TGCGCAGCCTGAATGGCGAATGGG
[124 nt withheld, positions 7655-7778]
C
[91 nt withheld, positions 7780-7870]
A
[49 nt withheld, positions 7872-7920]
CCTTTGACGTTGGAGTCCACGTTCTTT
[37 nt withheld, positions 7948-7984]
ACCCTATCTCGGTCTATTCTTTTGATTTATAAGGGATTTTGCCGATTTCGGCCTATTGGTTAAAAAATGA
GCTGATTTAACAAAAATTTAACGCGAATTTTAACAAAATATTAACGCTTACAATTTAGGTGGCACTTTTC
GGGGAAATGTGCGCGGAACCCCTATTTGTTTATTTTTCTAAATACATTCAAATATGTATCCGCTCATGAG
ACAATAACCCTGATAAATGCTTCAATAATATTGAAAAAGGAAGAGTATGAGTATTCAACATTTCCGTGTC
GCCCTTATTCCCTTTTTTGCGGCATTTTGCCTTCCTGTTTTTGCTCACCCAGAAACGCTGGTGAAAGTAA
AAGATGCTGAAGATCAGTTGGGTGCACGAGTGGGTTACATCGAACTGGATCTCAACAGCGGTAAGATCCT
TGAGAGTTTTCGCCCCGAAGAACGTTTTCCAATGATGAGCACTTTTAAAGTTCTGCTATGTGGCGCGGTA
TTATCCCGTATTGACGCCGGGCAAGAGCAACTCGGTCGCCGCATACACTATTCTCAGAATGACTTGGTTG
AGTACTCACCAGTCACAGAAAAGCATCTTACGGATGGCATGACAGTAAGAGAATTATGCAGTGCTGCCAT
AACCATGAGTGATAACACTGCGGCCAACTTACTTCTGACAACGATCGGAGGACCGAAGGAGCTAACCGCT
TTTTTGCACAACATGGGGGATCATGTAACTCGCCTTGATCGTTGGGAACCGGAGCTGAATGAAGCCATAC
CAAACGACGAGCGTGACACCACGATGCCTGTAGCAATGGCAACAACGTTGCGCAAACTATTAACTGGCGA
ACTACTTACTCTAGCTTCCCGGCAACAATTAATAGACTGGATGGAGGCGGATAAAGTTGCAGGACCACTT
CTGCGCTCGGCCCTTCCGGCTGGCTGGTTTATTGCTGATAAATCTGGAGCCGGTGAGCGTGGGTCTCGCG
GTATCATTGCAGCACTGGGGCCAGATGGTAAGCCCTCCCGTATCGTAGTTATCTACACGACGGGGAGTCA
GGCAACTATGGATGAACGAAATAGACAGATCGCTGAGATAGGTGCCTCACTGATTAAGCATTGGTAACTG
TCAGACCAAGTTTACTCATATATACTTTAGATTGATTTAAAACTTCATTTTTAATTTAAAAGGATCTAGG
TGAAGATCCTTTTTGATAATCTCATGACCAAAATCCCTTAACGTGAGTTTTCGTTCCACTGAGCGTCAGA
CCCCGTAGAAAAGATCAAAGGATCTTCTTGAGATCCTTTTTTTCTGCGCGTAATCTGCTGCTTGCAAACA
AAAAAACCACCGCTACCAGCGGTGGTTTGTTTGCCGGATCAAGAGCTACCAACTCTTTTTCCGAAGGTAA
CTGGCTTCAGCAGAGCGCAGATACCAAATACTGTTCTTCTAGTGTAGCCGTAGTTAGGCCACCACTTCAA
GAACTCTGTAGCACCGCCTACATACCTCGCTCTGCTAATCCTGTTACCAGTGGCTGCTGCCAGTGGCGAT
AAGTCGTGTCTTACCGGGTTGGACTCAAGACGATAGTTACCGGATAAGGCGCAGCGGTCGGGCTGAACGG
GGGGTTCGTGCACACAGCCCAGCTTGGAGCGAACGACCTACACCGAACTGAGATACCTACAGCGTGAGCT
ATGAGAAAGCGCCACGCTTCCCGAAGGGAGAAAGGTGGACAGGTATCCGGTAAGCGGCAGGGTCGGAACA
GGAGAGCGCACGAGGGAGCTTCCAGGGGGAAACGCCTGGTATCTTTATAGTCCTGTCGGGTTTCGCCACC
TCTGACTTGAGCGTCGATTTTTGTGATGCTCGTCAGGGGGGCGGAGCCTATGGAAAAACGCCAGCAACGC
GGCCTTTTTACGGTTCCTGGCCTTTTGCTGGCCTTTTGCTCA
Features (pLannotate 1.2.2; 33 found; start..end, strand, type, name):
      1..125     +  rep_origin     RSF ori (fragment): Plasmids containing the RSF 1030 origin of replication can be propagated in E. coli cells that contain additional plasmids with compatible origins.
    127..219     +  CDS            lacI (fragment): lac repressor; lacI; The lac repressor binds to the lac operator to inhibit transcription in E. coli. This inhibition can be relieved by adding lactose or isopropyl-β-D-thiogalactopyranoside (IPTG).
    232..253     +  protein_bind   CAP binding site: CAP binding activates transcription in the presence of cAMP. E. coli catabolite activator protein
    268..298     +  promoter       lac promoter: promoter for the E. coli lac operon
    306..322     +  protein_bind   lac operator: The lac repressor binds to the lac operator to inhibit transcription in E. coli. This inhibition can be relieved by adding lactose or isopropyl-β-D-thiogalactopyranoside (IPTG). lac repressor encoded by lacI
    367..385     +  promoter       T3 promoter: promoter for bacteriophage T3 RNA polymerase
    413..639     +  promoter       RSV promoter: Rous sarcoma virus enhancer/promoter
    640..820     +  LTR            5' LTR (truncated): truncated 5' long terminal repeat (LTR) from HIV-1
    867..992     +  misc_feature   HIV-1 Ψ: packaging signal of human immunodeficiency virus type 1
    976..1339    +  CDS            HIV-1 gag (fragment): gag protein from human immunodeficiency virus 1; gag
   1485..1718    +  misc_feature   RRE: The Rev response element (RRE) of HIV-1 allows for Rev-dependent mRNA export from the nucleus to the cytoplasm.
   2095..2195    +  CDS            Rev (fragment): human immunodeficiency virus 1 (HIV-1) Rev protein; rev; enhances nuclear export of unspliced and incompletely spliced viral mRNAs
   2214..2331    +  misc_feature   cPPT/CTS: central polypurine tract and central termination sequence of HIV-1
   2351..2374    -  misc_feature   MCS (fragment): pBluescript multiple cloning site
   2377..2887    +  promoter       hPGK promoter: human phosphoglycerate kinase 1 promoter
   2942..2966    +  protein_bind   attB1: mutant version of attB; recombination site for the Gateway® BP reaction BP Clonase™
   2978..3019    +  CDS            V5 tag: epitope tag from simian virus 5
   3044..3064    +  promoter       SRα promoter (fragment): hybrid promoter consisting of the SV40 early promoter plus part of the long terminal repeat of human T-lymphotrophic virus 1
   3095..4747    +  CDS            luciferase: firefly luciferase; luc+; enhanced luc+ version of the luciferase gene
   4754..4778    -  protein_bind   attB2: mutant version of attB; recombination site for the Gateway® BP reaction BP Clonase™
   4809..5397    +  misc_feature   WPRE: woodchuck hepatitis virus posttranscriptional regulatory element
   5440..5939    +  promoter       PGK promoter: mouse phosphoglycerate kinase 1 promoter
   5953..6756    +  CDS            NeoR/KanR: aminoglycoside phosphotransferase from Tn5; aph(3')-II (or nptII); confers resistance to neomycin, kanamycin, and G418 (Geneticin®)
   6777..6914    +  CDS            nef (fragment): NEF_HV1LA - Experimental evidence at protein level: Swiss-Prot protein existence level 1. Extracellular Nef protein targets CD4(+) T-lymphocytes for apoptosis by interacting with CXCR4 surface receptors. From Human immunodeficiency virus type 1 group M subtype B (isolate Lai) (HIV-1).
   6900..7080    +  LTR            5' LTR (truncated): truncated 5' long terminal repeat (LTR) from HIV-1
   7152..7273    +  polyA_signal   SV40 poly(A) signal: SV40 polyadenylation signal
   7313..7448    +  rep_origin     SV40 ori: SV40 origin of replication
   7469..7487    -  promoter       T7 promoter: promoter for bacteriophage T7 RNA polymerase
   7495..7650    +  CDS            lacZα (fragment): LacZα fragment of β-galactosidase; lacZ fragment
   7655..8083    +  rep_origin     f1 ori (sequence partly withheld): f1 bacteriophage origin of replication; arrow indicates direction of (+) strand synthesis
   8136..8240    +  promoter       AmpR promoter: bla
   8241..9101    +  CDS            AmpR: β-lactamase; bla; confers resistance to ampicillin, carbenicillin, and related antibiotics
   9272..9860    +  rep_origin     ori: high-copy-number ColE1/pMB1/pBR322/pUC origin of replication
