[The description below was written by a language model from this plasmid's Addgene catalogue record and pLannotate feature annotations shown in this document.]
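Description:
pLenti PGK V5-LUC Neo (w623-2) is a third-generation, self-inactivating-type lentiviral transfer vector for stable expression of V5-tagged firefly luciferase in mammalian cells. It is built on the p156RRL-sinPPT-CMV-GFP-PRE backbone and is propagated in E. coli as a high-copy plasmid through a ColE1/pUC-type origin with ampicillin resistance; an f1 origin, an SV40 origin and residual lac/T3/T7 cloning-vector elements are also annotated outside the viral region.

The viral genome is transcribed in packaging cells from an RSV enhancer/promoter fused to a truncated HIV-1 5' LTR, which makes expression Tat-independent as expected for a third-generation design. It is followed by the Ψ packaging signal with a partial gag sequence, the Rev response element for Rev-dependent nuclear export, and the cPPT/CTS, which aids nuclear import of the proviral DNA. The payload is driven by the human PGK promoter: an N-terminal V5 epitope tag joined to the firefly luciferase coding sequence (derived from pGL3 and annotated as the luc+ version), flanked by attB1 and attB2 Gateway recombination scars. The catalogue lists BamHI and XbaI as the cloning sites for the insert. A WPRE downstream enhances transcript stability and expression. A second cassette, in which a mouse PGK promoter drives NeoR, allows G418 selection of transduced cells. The genome ends in a truncated 3' LTR followed by an SV40 polyadenylation signal.

The short SRα promoter, lacI, RSF ori and nef fragments in the table are probably incidental annotation matches rather than functional parts. The vector is suited to generating luciferase-expressing stable cell lines, and as a reporter or control within its lentiviral expression series.
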