Addgene plasmid #21471: pLenti PGK V5-LUC Neo (w623-2)
Purpose: 3rd gen lentiviral V5-Luciferase expression vector, PGK promoter, Neo
Depositing lab: Eric Campeau. Depositing organization: University of Massachusetts, Worcester. Publication: A versatile viral system for expression and depletion of proteins in mammalian cells. Campeau E, Ruhl VE, Rodier F, Smith CL, Rahmberg BL, Fuss JO, Campisi J, Yaswen P, Cooper PK, Kaufman PD.. PLoS One. 2009 Aug 6;4(8):e6529. 10.1371/journal.pone.0006529 PubMed 19657394.
Backbone
  Vector backbone: p156RRL-sinPPT-CMV-GFP-PRE/Nhe I
  Backbone size w/o insert (bp): 7334
  Vector type: Mammalian Expression, Lentiviral, Luciferase
  Selectable markers: Neomycin (select with G418)
Growth in bacteria
  Bacterial resistance: Ampicillin, 100 μg/mL
  Growth temperature: 37°C
  Growth strain: Stbl3
  Growth instructions: Stbl3, 37oC
  Copy number: High Copy
Gene/Insert
  Gene/Insert name: V5-LUC (alt name: Firefly Luciferase)
  Species: Firefly
  Insert size (bp): 1776
  Tag / fusion protein: V5 (N terminal on insert)
  Cloning method: Restriction Enzyme; 5′ cloning site Bam HI (not destroyed); 3′ cloning site Xba I (not destroyed)
  Sequencing primers: 5′ PGKforw; 3′ n/a
Resource information
  A portion of this plasmid was derived from a plasmid made by: Firefly luciferase cDNA derived from the pGL3 plasmid.
Terms and licenses: Academic/Nonprofit Terms; Industry Terms: Not Available to Industry
How to cite: pLenti PGK V5-LUC Neo (w623-2) was a gift from Eric Campeau (Addgene plasmid # 21471 ; http://n2t.net/addgene:21471 ; RRID:Addgene_21471)
