>Addgene plasmid #21471 | pLenti PGK V5-LUC Neo (w623-2) | addgene partial sequence | sequence record 108197 | WPRE-R 5'-CATAGCGTAAAAGGAGCAACA-3'
TTTTGTAATCCAGAGGTTGATTGTCGAGCGGCCGCCACTGTGCTGGATATCAACCACTTTGTACAAGAAA
GCTGGGTCTAGAATTACACGGCGATCTTTCCGCCCTTCTTGGCCTTTATGAGGATCTCTCTGATTTTTCT
TGCGTCGAGTTTTCCGGTAAGACCTTTCGGTACTTCGTCCACAAACACAACTCCTCCGCGCAACTTTTTC
GCGGTTGTTACTTGACTGGCGACGTAATCCACGATCTCTTTTTCCGTCATCGTCTTTCCGTGCTCCAAAA
CAACAACGGCGGCGGGAAGTTCACCGGCGTCATCGTCGGGAAGACCTGCGACACCTGCGTCGAAGATGTT
GGGGTGTTGGAGCAAGATGGATTCCAATTCAGCGGGAGCCACCTGATAGCCTTTGTACTTAATCAGAGAC
TTCAGGCGGTCAACGATGAAGAAGTGTTCGTCTTCGTCCCAGTAAGCTATGTCTCCAGAATGTAGCCATC
CATCCTTGTCAATCAAGGCGTTGGTCGCTTCCGGATTGTTTACATAACCGGACATAATCATAGGACCTCT
CACACACAGTTCGCCTCTTTGATTAACGCCCAGCGTTTTCCCGGTATCCAGATCCACAACCTTCGCTTCA
AAAAATGGAACAACTTTACCGACCGCGCCCGGTTTATCATCCCCCTCGGGTGTAATCAGAATAGCTGATG
TAGTCTCAGTGAGCCCATATCCTTGCCTGATACCTGGCAGATGGAACCTCTTGGCAACCGCTTCCCCGAC
TTCCTTAGAGAGGGGAGCGCCACCAGAAGCAATTTCGTG
