>Addgene plasmid #21471 | pLenti PGK V5-LUC Neo (w623-2) | addgene partial sequence | sequence record 108198 | LucNrev 5'-CCTTATGCAGTTGCTCTCC-3'
GGCCTTTCTTTATGTTTTTGGCGTCTTCCATGGTGGCTTTACCAACAGTACCGGAATGCCAAGCTTTTTG
CAAAAGCCTAGGGACTGAATTGGTTCCCATGGATCCCGTAGAATCGAGACCGAGGAGAGGGTTAGGGATA
GGCTTACCTTCCATGGTGGAGCCTGCTTTTTTGTACAAACTTGTTGATATCTGCAGAATTCCACCACACT
GGACTAGTCGACGAACCGGTGGATCCCCCTGGGGAGAGAGGTCGGTGATTCGGTCAACGAGGGAGCCGAC
TGCCGACGTGCGCTCCGGAGGCTTGCAGAATGCGGAACACCGCGCGGGCAGGAACAGGGCCCACACTACC
GCCCCACACCCCGCCTCCCGCACCGCCCCTTCCCGGCCGCTGCTCTCGGCGCGCCCTGCTGAGCAGCCGC
TATTGGCCACAGCCCATCGCGGTCGGCGCGCTGCCATTGCTCCCTGGCGCTGTCCGTCTGCGAGGGTACT
AGTGAGACGTGCGGCTTCCGTTTGTCACGTCCGGCACGCCGCGAACCGCAAGGAACCTTCCCGACTTAGG
GGCGGAGCAGGAAGCGTCGCCGGGGGGCCCACAAGGGTAGCGGCGAAGATCCGGGTGACGCTGCGAACGG
ACGTGAAGAATGTGCGAGACCCAGGGTCGGCGCCGCTGCGTTTCCCGGAACCACGCCCAGAGCAGCCGCG
TCCCTGCGCAAACCCAGGGCTGCCTTGGAAAAGGCGCAACCCCAACCCCGTGGAATTCGATATCAAAGCT
